>Addgene plasmid #144049 | TFORF2604 | addgene full sequence | sequence record 471150 | Addgene NGS Result
TTAATGTAGTCTTATGCAATACTCTTGTAGTCTTGCAACATGGTAACGATGAGTTAGCAACATGCCTTAC
AAGGAGAGAAAAAGCACCGTGCATGCCGATTGGTGGAAGTAAGGTGGTACGATCGTGCCTTATTAGGAAG
GCAACAGACGGGTCTGACATGGATTGGACGAACCACTGAATTGCCGCATTGCAGAGATATTGTATTTAAG
TGCCTAGCTCGATACATAAACGGGTCTCTCTGGTTAGACCAGATCTGAGCCTGGGAGCTCTCTGGCTAAC
TAGGGAACCCACTGCTTAAGCCTCAATAAAGCTTGCCTTGAGTGCTTCAAGTAGTGTGTGCCCGTCTGTT
GTGTGACTCTGGTAACTAGAGATCCCTCAGACCCTTTTAGTCAGTGTGGAAAATCTCTAGCAGTGGCGCC
CGAACAGGGACTTGAAAGCGAAAGGGAAACCAGAGGAGCTCTCTCGACGCAGGACTCGGCTTGCTGAAGC
GCGCACGGCAAGAGGCGAGGGGCGGCGACTGGTGAGTACGCCAAAAATTTTGACTAGCGGAGGCTAGAAG
GAGAGAGATGGGTGCGAGAGCGTCAGTATTAAGCGGGGGAGAATTAGATCGCGATGGGAAAAAATTCGGT
TAAGGCCAGGGGGAAAGAAAAAATATAAATTAAAACATATAGTATGGGCAAGCAGGGAGCTAGAACGATT
CGCAGTTAATCCTGGCCTGTTAGAAACATCAGAAGGCTGTAGACAAATACTGGGACAGCTACAACCATCC
CTTCAGACAGGATCAGAAGAACTTAGATCATTATATAATACAGTAGCAACCCTCTATTGTGTGCATCAAA
GGATAGAGATAAAAGACACCAAGGAAGCTTTAGACAAGATAGAGGAAGAGCAAAACAAAAGTAAGACCAC
CGCACAGCAAGCGGCCGCTGATCTTCAGACCTGGAGGAGGAGATATGAGGGACAATTGGAGAAGTGAATT
ATATAAATATAAAGTAGTAAAAATTGAACCATTAGGAGTAGCACCCACCAAGGCAAAGAGAAGAGTGGTG
CAGAGAGAAAAAAGAGCAGTGGGAATAGGAGCTTTGTTCCTTGGGTTCTTGGGAGCAGCAGGAAGCACTA
TGGGCGCAGCGTCAATGACGCTGACGGTACAGGCCAGACAATTATTGTCTGGTATAGTGCAGCAGCAGAA
CAATTTGCTGAGGGCTATTGAGGCGCAACAGCATCTGTTGCAACTCACAGTCTGGGGCATCAAGCAGCTC
CAGGCAAGAATCCTGGCTGTGGAAAGATACCTAAAGGATCAACAGCTCCTGGGGATTTGGGGTTGCTCTG
GAAAACTCATTTGCACCACTGCTGTGCCTTGGAATGCTAGTTGGAGTAATAAATCTCTGGAACAGATTTG
GAATCACACGACCTGGATGGAGTGGGACAGAGAAATTAACAATTACACAAGCTTAATACACTCCTTAATT
GAAGAATCGCAAAACCAGCAAGAAAAGAATGAACAAGAATTATTGGAATTAGATAAATGGGCAAGTTTGT
GGAATTGGTTTAACATAACAAATTGGCTGTGGTATATAAAATTATTCATAATGATAGTAGGAGGCTTGGT
AGGTTTAAGAATAGTTTTTGCTGTACTTTCTATAGTGAATAGAGTTAGGCAGGGATATTCACCATTATCG
TTTCAGACCCACCTCCCAACCCCGAGGGGACCCATGCATTGCATCTCAATTAGTCAGCAACCAGGTGTGG
AAAGTCCCCAGGCTCCCCAGCAGGCAGAAGTATGCAAAGCATGCGTCTCAATTAGTCAGCAACCATAGTC
CCGCCCCTAACTCCGCCCATCCCGCCCCTAACTCCGCCCAGTTCCGCCCATTCTCCGCCCCATGGCTGAC
TAATTTTTTTTATTTATGCAGAGGCCGAGGCCGCCTCGGCCTCTGAGCTATTCCAGAAGTAGTGAGGAGG
CTTTTTTGGAGGCCTAGGCTTTTGCAAAAAGCTTTCTAGAGGTACCACCGGAGCTTACCATGACCGAGTA
CAAGCCCACGGTGCGCCTCGCCACCCGCGACGACGTCCCCAGGGCCGTACGCACCCTCGCCGCCGCGTTC
GCCGACTACCCCGCCACGCGCCACACCGTCGATCCGGACCGCCACATCGAGCGGGTCACCGAGCTGCAAG
AACTCTTCCTCACGCGCGTCGGGCTCGACATCGGCAAGGTGTGGGTCGCGGACGACGGCGCCGCCGTGGC
GGTCTGGACCACGCCGGAGAGCGTCGAAGCGGGGGCGGTGTTCGCCGAGATCGGCCCGCGCATGGCCGAG
TTGAGCGGTTCCCGGCTGGCCGCGCAGCAACAGATGGAAGGCCTCCTGGCGCCGCACCGGCCCAAGGAGC
CCGCGTGGTTCCTGGCCACCGTCGGCGTCTCGCCCGACCACCAGGGCAAGGGTCTGGGCAGCGCCGTCGT
GCTCCCCGGAGTGGAGGCGGCCGAGCGCGCCGGGGTGCCCGCCTTCCTGGAGACCTCCGCGCCCCGCAAC
CTCCCCTTCTACGAGCGGCTCGGCTTCACCGTCACCGCCGACGTCGAGGTGCCCGAAGGACCGCGCACCT
GGTGCATGACCCGCAAGCCCGGTGCCAGTTAACGAATTCTAGATCTTGAGACAAATGGCAGTATTCATCC
ACAATTTTAAAAGAAAAGGGGGGATTGGGGGGTACAGTGCAGGGGAAAGAATAGTAGACATAATAGCAAC
AGACATACAAACTAAAGAATTACAAAAACAAATTACAAAAATTCAAAATTTTCGGGTTTATTACAGGGAC
AGCAGAGATCCACTTTGGCGCCGGCTCGAGGCCTGCAGGTGCAAAGATGGATAAAGTTTTAAACAGAGAG
GAATCTTTGCAGCTAATGGACCTTCTAGGTCTTGAAAGGAGTGGGAATTGGCTCCGGTGCCCGTCAGTGG
GCAGAGCGCACATCGCCCACAGTCCCCGAGAAGTTGGGGGGAGGGGTCGGCAATTGAACCGGTGCCTAGA
GAAGGTGGCGCGGGGTAAACTGGGAAAGTGATGTCGTGTACTGGCTCCGCCTTTTTCCCGAGGGTGGGGG
AGAACCGTATATAAGTGCAGTAGTCGCCGTGAACGTTCTTTTTCGCAACGGGTTTGCCGCCAGAACACAG
GTAAGTGCCGTGTGTGGTTCCCGCGGGCCTGGCCTCTTTACGGGTTATGGCCCTTGCGTGCCTTGAATTA
CTTCCACCTGGCTGCAGTACGTGATTCTTGATCCCGAGCTTCGGGTTGGAAGTGGGTGGGAGAGTTCGAG
GCCTTGCGCTTAAGGAGCCCCTTCGCCTCGTGCTTGAGTTGAGGCCTGGCCTGGGCGCTGGGGCCGCCGC
GTGCGAATCTGGTGGCACCTTCGCGCCTGTCTCGCTGCTTTCGATAAGTCTCTAGCCATTTAAAATTTTT
GATGACCTGCTGCGACGCTTTTTTTCTGGCAAGATAGTCTTGTAAATGCGGGCCAAGATCTGCACACTGG
TATTTCGGTTTTTGGGGCCGCGGGCGGCGACGGGGCCCGTGCGTCCCAGCGCACATGTTCGGCGAGGCGG
GGCCTGCGAGCGCGGCCACCGAGAATCGGACGGGGGTAGTCTCAAGCTGGCCGGCCTGCTCTGGTGCCTG
GCCTCGCGCCGCCGTGTATCGCCCCGCCCTGGGCGGCAAGGCTGGCCCGGTCGGCACCAGTTGCGTGAGC
GGAAAGATGGCCGCTTCCCGGCCCTGCTGCAGGGAGCTCAAAATGGAGGACGCGGCGCTCGGGAGAGCGG
GCGGGTGAGTCACCCACACAAAGGAAAAGGGCCTTTCCGTCCTCAGCCGTCGCTTCATGTGACTCCACGG
AGTACCGGGCGCCGTCCAGGCACCTCGATTAGTTCTCGAGCTTTTGGAGTACGTCGTCTTTAGGTTGGGG
GGAGGGGTTTTATGCGATGGAGTTTCCCCACACTGAGTGGGTGGAGACTGAAGTTAGGCCAGCTTGGCAC
TTGATGTAATTCTCCTTGGAATTTGCCCTTTTTGAGTTTGGATCTTGGTTCATTCTCAAGCCTCAGACAG
TGGTTCAAAGTTTTTTTCTTCCATTTCAGGTGTCGTGAGGCTAGCACCGCCACCATGAAGAGCCAGGAAG
AGGTAGAGGTGGCAGGAATTAAACTTTGTAAAGCCATGTCCCTGGGTTCAGTGACTTTCACAGATGTGGC
CATAGACTTTTCCCAAGATGAATGGGAGTGGCTGAATCTTGCTCAGAGAAGTTTGTACAAGAAGGTGATG
TTAGAAAACTACAGGAACCTAGTTTCAGTGGGTCTTTGCATTTCTAAACCAGATGTGATCTCCTTACTGG
AGCAAGAGAAAGACCCTTGGGTGATAAAAGGAGGGATGAACAGAGGCCTGTGCCCAGACTTGGAGTGTGT
GTGGGTGACCAAATCATTATCTTTAAACCAGGATATTTATGAAGAAAAATTACCCCCGGCAATCATAATG
GAAAGACTTAAAAGCTATGACCTTGAATGTTCAACATTAGGGAAAAACTGGAAATGTGAAGACTTGTTTG
AGAGGGAGCTTGTAAACCAGAAGACACATTTTAGGCAAGAGACCATCACTCATATAGATACTCTTATTGA
AAAAAGAGATCACTCTAACAAATCTGGGACAGTTTTTCATCTGAATACATTATCTTATATAAAACAGATT
TTTCCCATGGAAGAGAGAATATTTAATTTTCATACAGATAAGAAAAGCTTAAAAACACATTCAGTTGTGA
AAAAACACAAGCAAGACCGTGGAGAAAAGAAACTTTTAAAATGTAATGACTGTGAGAAAATATTCAGCAA
AATCTCAACCCTTACTCTTCACCAAAGAATTCATACAGGAGAGAAACCCTATGAATGTATTGAATGTGGA
AAGGCCTTTAGCCAGAGTGCCCACCTTGCTCAACATCAGAGAATACACACAGGAGAAAAACCTTTTGAAT
GTACTGAATGTGGGAAAGCCTTCAGCCAGAATGCTCATCTTGTTCAACACCAGAGAGTTCATACTGGAGA
GAAACCTTATCAGTGTAAGCAGTGTAATAAAGCATTCAGCCAGCTTGCACACCTTGCTCAACATCAGAGG
GTCCACACTGGAGAGAAACCCTATGAATGTATTGAATGTGGGAAGGCTTTTAGTGATTGCTCATCCCTAG
CTCATCATCGAAGGATTCACACTGGGAAAAGACCTTATGAATGTATTGACTGTGGGAAAGCTTTCAGGCA
GAATGCTTCTCTTATACGTCATCGGCGATATTATCATACTGGAGAGAAACCCTTTGACTGTATTGATTGT
GGGAAGGCTTTCACTGATCACATAGGACTTATTCAGCATAAGAGAACTCATACTGGAGAGAGACCTTACA
AATGTAATGTGTGTGGGAAGGCTTTTAGCCATGGCTCATCTCTGACAGTACATCAGAGAATTCATACAGG
AGAGAAACCTTATGAATGCAATATCTGTGAGAAAGCCTTCAGCCATCGTGGGTCTCTTACTCTTCATCAG
AGAGTTCATACTGGAGAGAAACCCTATGAATGTAAAGAATGTGGGAAAGCTTTCCGGCAGAGCACGCATC
TGGCTCATCATCAGAGAATTCATACTGGAGAGAAACCTTATGAATGTAAGGAATGCAGCAAAACCTTCAG
CCAGAATGCACACCTCGCGCAACATCAGAAAATACACACTGGGGAGAAACCTTATGAATGTAAGGAATGT
GGTAAGGCCTTCAGTCAGATTGCACACCTTGTTCAGCACCAGAGAGTTCATACTGGTGAGAAGCCTTACG
AATGTATTGAATGTGGGAAGGCCTTTAGTGATGGCTCATATCTTGTTCAACATCAGAGACTCCACAGTGG
CAAAAGACCGTATGAATGTCTTGAATGTGGGAAGGCATTCAGGCAGAGGGCATCCTTGATTTGTCATCAG
AGATGTCATACTGGTGAGAAACCTTATGAATGTAATGTTTGTGGGAAAGCCTTTAGCCATCGTAAATCCC
TTACTCTGCATCAGAGAATTCATACAGGAGAGAAACCTTATGAGTGTAAGGAATGTAGCAAAGCCTTCAG
CCAGGTTGCCCATCTTACTCTACATAAGAGAATTCATACTGGAGAAAGGCCCTATGAGTGTAAAGAATGT
GGAAAAGCCTTCAGGCAGAGTGTACATCTTGCTCATCATCAGCGAATTCATACCGGAGAGTCATCAGTTA
TTCTCTCCTCTGCCCTCCCATACCACCAAGTCCTATAGTAATGAACTAGTCCGTAACTTGAAAGTATTTC
GATTTCTTGGCTTTATATATCTTGTGGAAAGGACGACCACGACATCTTGGCACTCGTCGGACGCGTTAAG
TCGACAATCAACCTCTGGATTACAAAATTTGTGAAAGATTGACTGGTATTCTTAACTATGTTGCTCCTTT
TACGCTATGTGGATACGCTGCTTTAATGCCTTTGTATCATGCTATTGCTTCCCGTATGGCTTTCATTTTC
TCCTCCTTGTATAAATCCTGGTTGCTGTCTCTTTATGAGGAGTTGTGGCCCGTTGTCAGGCAACGTGGCG
TGGTGTGCACTGTGTTTGCTGACGCAACCCCCACTGGTTGGGGCATTGCCACCACCTGTCAGCTCCTTTC
CGGGACTTTCGCTTTCCCCCTCCCTATTGCCACGGCGGAACTCATCGCCGCCTGCCTTGCCCGCTGCTGG
ACAGGGGCTCGGCTGTTGGGCACTGACAATTCCGTGGTGTTGTCGGGGAAATCATCGTCCTTTCCTTGGC
TGCTCGCCTGTGTTGCCACCTGGATTCTGCGCGGGACGTCCTTCTGCTACGTCCCTTCGGCCCTCAATCC
AGCGGACCTTCCTTCCCGCGGCCTGCTGCCGGCTCTGCGGCCTCTTCCGCGTCTTCGCCTTCGCCCTCAG
ACGAGTCGGATCTCCCTTTGGGCCGCCTCCCCGCGTCGACTTTAAGACCAATGACTTACAAGGCAGCTGT
AGATCTTAGCCACTTTTTAAAAGAAAAGGGGGGACTGGAAGGGCTAATTCACTCCCAACGAAGACAAGAT
CTGCTTTTTGCTTGTACTGGGTCTCTCTGGTTAGACCAGATCTGAGCCTGGGAGCTCTCTGGCTAACTAG
GGAACCCACTGCTTAAGCCTCAATAAAGCTTGCCTTGAGTGCTTCAAGTAGTGTGTGCCCGTCTGTTGTG
TGACTCTGGTAACTAGAGATCCCTCAGACCCTTTTAGTCAGTGTGGAAAATCTCTAGCAGTACGTATAGT
AGTTCATGTCATCTTATTATTCAGTATTTATAACTTGCAAAGAAATGAATATCAGAGAGTGAGAGGAACT
TGTTTATTGCAGCTTATAATGGTTACAAATAAAGCAATAGCATCACAAATTTCACAAATAAAGCATTTTT
TTCACTGCATTCTAGTTGTGGTTTGTCCAAACTCATCAATGTATCTTATCATGTCTGGCTCTAGCTATCC
CGCCCCTAACTCCGCCCATCCCGCCCCTAACTCCGCCCAGTTCCGCCCATTCTCCGCCCCATGGCTGACT
AATTTTTTTTATTTATGCAGAGGCCGAGGCCGCCTCGGCCTCTGAGCTATTCCAGAAGTAGTGAGGAGGC
TTTTTTGGAGGCCTAGGGACGTACCCAATTCGCCCTATAGTGAGTCGTATTACGCGCGCTCACTGGCCGT
CGTTTTACAACGTCGTGACTGGGAAAACCCTGGCGTTACCCAACTTAATCGCCTTGCAGCACATCCCCCT
TTCGCCAGCTGGCGTAATAGCGAAGAGGCCCGCACCGATCGCCCTTCCCAACAGTTGCGCAGCCTGAATG
GCGAATGGG
[124 nt withheld, positions 7850-7973]
C
[91 nt withheld, positions 7975-8065]
A
[49 nt withheld, positions 8067-8115]
CCTTTGACGTTGGAGTCCACGTTCTTT
[37 nt withheld, positions 8143-8179]
ACCCTATCTCGGTCTATTCTTTTGATTTATAAGGGATTTTGCCGATTTCGGCCTATTGGTTAAAAAATGA
GCTGATTTAACAAAAATTTAACGCGAATTTTAACAAAATATTAACGCTTACAATTTAGGTGGCACTTTTC
GGGGAAATGTGCGCGGAACCCCTATTTGTTTATTTTTCTAAATACATTCAAATATGTATCCGCTCATGAG
ACAATAACCCTGATAAATGCTTCAATAATATTGAAAAAGGAAGAGTATGAGTATTCAACATTTCCGTGTC
GCCCTTATTCCCTTTTTTGCGGCATTTTGCCTTCCTGTTTTTGCTCACCCAGAAACGCTGGTGAAAGTAA
AAGATGCTGAAGATCAGTTGGGTGCACGAGTGGGTTACATCGAACTGGATCTCAACAGCGGTAAGATCCT
TGAGAGTTTTCGCCCCGAAGAACGTTTTCCAATGATGAGCACTTTTAAAGTTCTGCTATGTGGCGCGGTA
TTATCCCGTATTGACGCCGGGCAAGAGCAACTCGGTCGCCGCATACACTATTCTCAGAATGACTTGGTTG
AGTACTCACCAGTCACAGAAAAGCATCTTACGGATGGCATGACAGTAAGAGAATTATGCAGTGCTGCCAT
AACCATGAGTGATAACACTGCGGCCAACTTACTTCTGACAACGATCGGAGGACCGAAGGAGCTAACCGCT
TTTTTGCACAACATGGGGGATCATGTAACTCGCCTTGATCGTTGGGAACCGGAGCTGAATGAAGCCATAC
CAAACGACGAGCGTGACACCACGATGCCTGTAGCAATGGCAACAACGTTGCGCAAACTATTAACTGGCGA
ACTACTTACTCTAGCTTCCCGGCAACAATTAATAGACTGGATGGAGGCGGATAAAGTTGCAGGACCACTT
CTGCGCTCGGCCCTTCCGGCTGGCTGGTTTATTGCTGATAAATCTGGAGCCGGTGAGCGTGGGTCTCGCG
GTATCATTGCAGCACTGGGGCCAGATGGTAAGCCCTCCCGTATCGTAGTTATCTACACGACGGGGAGTCA
GGCAACTATGGATGAACGAAATAGACAGATCGCTGAGATAGGTGCCTCACTGATTAAGCATTGGTAACTG
TCAGACCAAGTTTACTCATATATACTTTAGATTGATTTAAAACTTCATTTTTAATTTAAAAGGATCTAGG
TGAAGATCCTTTTTGATAATCTCATGACCAAAATCCCTTAACGTGAGTTTTCGTTCCACTGAGCGTCAGA
CCCCGTAGAAAAGATCAAAGGATCTTCTTGAGATCCTTTTTTTCTGCGCGTAATCTGCTGCTTGCAAACA
AAAAAACCACCGCTACCAGCGGTGGTTTGTTTGCCGGATCAAGAGCTACCAACTCTTTTTCCGAAGGTAA
CTGGCTTCAGCAGAGCGCAGATACCAAATACTGTTCTTCTAGTGTAGCCGTAGTTAGGCCACCACTTCAA
GAACTCTGTAGCACCGCCTACATACCTCGCTCTGCTAATCCTGTTACCAGTGGCTGCTGCCAGTGGCGAT
AAGTCGTGTCTTACCGGGTTGGACTCAAGACGATAGTTACCGGATAAGGCGCAGCGGTCGGGCTGAACGG
GGGGTTCGTGCACACAGCCCAGCTTGGAGCGAACGACCTACACCGAACTGAGATACCTACAGCGTGAGCT
ATGAGAAAGCGCCACGCTTCCCGAAGGGAGAAAGGCGGACAGGTATCCGGTAAGCGGCAGGGTCGGAACA
GGAGAGCGCACGAGGGAGCTTCCAGGGGGAAACGCCTGGTATCTTTATAGTCCTGTCGGGTTTCGCCACC
TCTGACTTGAGCGTCGATTTTTGTGATGCTCGTCAGGGGGGCGGAGCCTATGGAAAAACGCCAGCAACGC
GGCCTTTTTACGGTTCCTGGCCTTTTGCTGGCCTTTTGCTCACATGTTCTTTCCTGCGTTATCCCCTGAT
TCTGTGGATAACCGTATTACCGCCTTTGAGTGAGCTGATACCGCTCGCCGCAGCCGAACGACCGAGCGCA
GCGAGTCAGTGAGCGAGGAAGCGGAAGAGCGCCCAATACGCAAACCGCCTCTCCCCGCGCGTTGGCCGAT
TCATTAATGCAGCTGGCACGACAGGTTTCCCGACTGGAAAGCGGGCAGTGAGCGCAACGCAATTAATGTG
AGTTAGCTCACTCATTAGGCACCCCAGGCTTTACACTTTATGCTTCCGGCTCGTATGTTGTGTGGAATTG
TGAGCGGATAACAATTTCACACAGGAAACAGCTATGACCATGATTACGCCAAGCGCGCAATTAACCCTCA
CTAAAGGGAACAAAAGCTGGAGCTGCAAGC
Features (pLannotate 1.2.2; 31 found; start..end, strand, type, name):
      5..231     +  promoter       RSV promoter: Rous sarcoma virus enhancer/promoter
    232..412     +  LTR            5' LTR (truncated): truncated 5' long terminal repeat (LTR) from HIV-1
    459..584     +  misc_feature   HIV-1 Ψ: packaging signal of human immunodeficiency virus type 1
    568..931     +  CDS            HIV-1 gag (fragment): gag protein from human immunodeficiency virus 1; gag
   1077..1310    +  misc_feature   RRE: The Rev response element (RRE) of HIV-1 allows for Rev-dependent mRNA export from the nucleus to the cytoplasm.
   1687..1713    +  CDS            Rev (fragment): human immunodeficiency virus 1 (HIV-1) Rev protein; rev; enhances nuclear export of unspliced and incompletely spliced viral mRNAs
   1720..1743    +  promoter       SV40 promoter (fragment): SV40 early promoter
   1744..1815    +  promoter       SV40 promoter (fragment): SV40 enhancer and early promoter
   1839..1974    +  rep_origin     SV40 ori: SV40 origin of replication
   2020..2616    +  CDS            PuroR (fragment): puromycin N-acetyltransferase; pac from Streptomyces; confers resistance to puromycin
   2665..2782    +  misc_feature   cPPT/CTS: central polypurine tract and central termination sequence of HIV-1
   2847..2913    +  CDS            small t antigen (fragment): SV40 (simian virus 40) small t antigen
   2920..4098    +  promoter       EF-1α promoter: strong constitutive promoter for human elongation factor EF-1α
   4115..4885    +  CDS            ZNF470 (fragment): ZN470_HUMAN - Also known as CZF1. Experimental evidence at transcript level: Swiss-Prot protein existence level 2. May be involved in transcriptional regulation. From Homo sapiens (Human).
   6281..6334    +  promoter       U6 promoter (fragment): RNA polymerase III promoter for human U6 snRNA
   6376..6964    +  misc_feature   WPRE: woodchuck hepatitis virus posttranscriptional regulatory element
   7015..7034    +  misc_feature   cPPT/CTS (fragment): central polypurine tract and central termination sequence of HIV-1
   7036..7269    +  LTR            3' LTR (ΔU3): self-inactivating 3' long terminal repeat (LTR) from HIV-1
   7347..7468    +  polyA_signal   SV40 poly(A) signal: SV40 polyadenylation signal
   7508..7643    +  rep_origin     SV40 ori: SV40 origin of replication
   7664..7682    -  promoter       T7 promoter: promoter for bacteriophage T7 RNA polymerase
   7690..7845    +  CDS            lacZα (fragment): LacZα fragment of β-galactosidase; lacZ fragment
   7850..8278    +  rep_origin     f1 ori (sequence partly withheld): f1 bacteriophage origin of replication; arrow indicates direction of (+) strand synthesis
   8331..8435    +  promoter       AmpR promoter: bla
   8436..9296    +  CDS            AmpR: β-lactamase; bla; confers resistance to ampicillin, carbenicillin, and related antibiotics
   9467..10055   +  rep_origin     ori: high-copy-number ColE1/pMB1/pBR322/pUC origin of replication
  10238..10330   +  CDS            lacI (fragment): lac repressor; lacI; The lac repressor binds to the lac operator to inhibit transcription in E. coli. This inhibition can be relieved by adding lactose or isopropyl-β-D-thiogalactopyranoside (IPTG).
  10343..10364   +  protein_bind   CAP binding site: CAP binding activates transcription in the presence of cAMP. E. coli catabolite activator protein
  10379..10409   +  promoter       lac promoter: promoter for the E. coli lac operon
  10417..10433   +  protein_bind   lac operator: The lac repressor binds to the lac operator to inhibit transcription in E. coli. This inhibition can be relieved by adding lactose or isopropyl-β-D-thiogalactopyranoside (IPTG). lac repressor encoded by lacI
  10478..10496   +  promoter       T3 promoter: promoter for bacteriophage T3 RNA polymerase
