[The description below was written by a language model from this plasmid's Addgene catalogue record and pLannotate feature annotations shown in this document.]
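Description:
TFORF2604 is a third-generation-style, self-inactivating lentiviral expression plasmid built on the pLX_TRC317 backbone, and it carries the human zinc finger gene ZNF470 (also called CZF-1) as its insert. It belongs to a large collection of barcoded transcription factor ORF vectors, in which each ORF is paired with a unique 24-bp barcode so that individual factors can be identified by sequencing in pooled overexpression screens, such as screens for drivers of directed differentiation. In bacteria the plasmid replicates from a high-copy ColE1/pUC-type origin and is selected with ampicillin through the bla gene. An f1 origin and remnants of a lac/T7/T3 cloning region are also present. The depositor notes a risk of recombination, which is typical of LTR-containing plasmids.

The viral genome is transcribed from an RSV promoter fused to a truncated HIV-1 5' LTR. This is followed by the Ψ packaging signal, a gag fragment and the RRE for Rev-dependent export. The genome ends in a ΔU3 3' LTR, which inactivates LTR promoter activity after integration, followed by an SV40 polyadenylation signal. Within the provirus, an SV40 early promoter drives puromycin N-acetyltransferase for selection of transduced mammalian cells. A cPPT/CTS element aids nuclear import, and the EF-1α promoter drives constitutive expression of the ZNF470 ORF, with a downstream WPRE to enhance transcript stability and expression.

The automated annotation labels only the first part of the roughly 2.3 kb insert as ZNF470, leaving the remainder of the ORF region unannotated. The barcode is not annotated either, so its exact position is not stated in the record.
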