Addgene plasmid #144049: TFORF2604
Purpose: Lentiviral vector for overexpressing transcription factor ORFs with unique 24-bp barcodes. Barcodes facilitate identification of transcription factors in pooled screens.
Depositing lab: Feng Zhang. Depositing organization: Broad Institute. Publication: A transcription factor atlas of directed differentiation. Joung J, Ma S, Tay T, Geiger-Schuller KR, Kirchgatterer PC, Verdine VK, Guo B, Arias-Garcia MA, Allen WE, Singh A, Kuksenko O, Abudayyeh OO, Gootenberg JS, Fu Z, Macrae RK, Buenrostro JD, Regev A, Zhang F. Cell. 2023 Jan 5;186(1):209-229.e26. doi: 10.1016/j.cell.2022.11.026. PubMed 36608654.
Backbone
  Vector backbone: pLX_TRC317
  Backbone manufacturer: Broad Institute Genetic Perturbation Platform
  Backbone size w/o insert (bp): 8264
  Vector type: Mammalian Expression, Lentiviral
  Selectable markers: Puromycin
Growth in bacteria
  Bacterial resistance: Ampicillin, 100 μg/mL
  Growth temperature: 30°C
  Growth strain: NEB Stable
  Copy number: High Copy
Gene/Insert
  Gene/Insert name: ZNF470
  Species: H. sapiens (human)
  Insert size (bp): 2255
  Entrez Gene: ZNF470 (a.k.a. CZF-1)
  Promoter: EF1a
  Cloning method: Unknown
  Sequencing primers: 5′ GGGTGGAGACTGAAGTTAGGCCAG; 3′ CACATAGCGTAAAAGGAGCAACATAG
Terms and licenses: Academic/Nonprofit Terms; Industry Terms: Not Available to Industry
Depositor comments: NM_001001668,ENST00000330619,ENST00000391709 . The transcription factor ORF portion of this plasmid was synthesized by Genewiz. Please test multiple small colonies in case of plasmid recombination. To make this collection available in a timely manner, a portion of this collection was not fully sequenced by Addgene. If an Addgene verified full plasmid sequence is not available, please contact us prior to placing an order to request the full sequence.
How to cite: TFORF2604 was a gift from Feng Zhang (Addgene plasmid # 144049 ; http://n2t.net/addgene:144049 ; RRID:Addgene_144049)
