>Addgene plasmid #144049 | TFORF2604 | depositor partial sequence | sequence record 284271 | Insert
ACCGCCACCATGAAGAGCCAGGAAGAGGTAGAGGTGGCAGGAATTAAACTTTGTAAAGCCATGTCCCTGG
GTTCAGTGACTTTCACAGATGTGGCCATAGACTTTTCCCAAGATGAATGGGAGTGGCTGAATCTTGCTCA
GAGAAGTTTGTACAAGAAGGTGATGTTAGAAAACTACAGGAACCTAGTTTCAGTGGGTCTTTGCATTTCT
AAACCAGATGTGATCTCCTTACTGGAGCAAGAGAAAGACCCTTGGGTGATAAAAGGAGGGATGAACAGAG
GCCTGTGCCCAGACTTGGAGTGTGTGTGGGTGACCAAATCATTATCTTTAAACCAGGATATTTATGAAGA
AAAATTACCCCCGGCAATCATAATGGAAAGACTTAAAAGCTATGACCTTGAATGTTCAACATTAGGGAAA
AACTGGAAATGTGAAGACTTGTTTGAGAGGGAGCTTGTAAACCAGAAGACACATTTTAGGCAAGAGACCA
TCACTCATATAGATACTCTTATTGAAAAAAGAGATCACTCTAACAAATCTGGGACAGTTTTTCATCTGAA
TACATTATCTTATATAAAACAGATTTTTCCCATGGAAGAGAGAATATTTAATTTTCATACAGATAAGAAA
AGCTTAAAAACACATTCAGTTGTGAAAAAACACAAGCAAGACCGTGGAGAAAAGAAACTTTTAAAATGTA
ATGACTGTGAGAAAATATTCAGCAAAATCTCAACCCTTACTCTTCACCAAAGAATTCATACAGGAGAGAA
ACCCTATGAATGTATTGAATGTGGAAAGGCCTTTAGCCAGAGTGCCCACCTTGCTCAACATCAGAGAATA
CACACAGGAGAAAAACCTTTTGAATGTACTGAATGTGGGAAAGCCTTCAGCCAGAATGCTCATCTTGTTC
AACACCAGAGAGTTCATACTGGAGAGAAACCTTATCAGTGTAAGCAGTGTAATAAAGCATTCAGCCAGCT
TGCACACCTTGCTCAACATCAGAGGGTCCACACTGGAGAGAAACCCTATGAATGTATTGAATGTGGGAAG
GCTTTTAGTGATTGCTCATCCCTAGCTCATCATCGAAGGATTCACACTGGGAAAAGACCTTATGAATGTA
TTGACTGTGGGAAAGCTTTCAGGCAGAATGCTTCTCTTATACGTCATCGGCGATATTATCATACTGGAGA
GAAACCCTTTGACTGTATTGATTGTGGGAAGGCTTTCACTGATCACATAGGACTTATTCAGCATAAGAGA
ACTCATACTGGAGAGAGACCTTACAAATGTAATGTGTGTGGGAAGGCTTTTAGCCATGGCTCATCTCTGA
CAGTACATCAGAGAATTCATACAGGAGAGAAACCTTATGAATGCAATATCTGTGAGAAAGCCTTCAGCCA
TCGTGGGTCTCTTACTCTTCATCAGAGAGTTCATACTGGAGAGAAACCCTATGAATGTAAAGAATGTGGG
AAAGCTTTCCGGCAGAGCACGCATCTGGCTCATCATCAGAGAATTCATACTGGAGAGAAACCTTATGAAT
GTAAGGAATGCAGCAAAACCTTCAGCCAGAATGCACACCTCGCGCAACATCAGAAAATACACACTGGGGA
GAAACCTTATGAATGTAAGGAATGTGGTAAGGCCTTCAGTCAGATTGCACACCTTGTTCAGCACCAGAGA
GTTCATACTGGTGAGAAGCCTTACGAATGTATTGAATGTGGGAAGGCCTTTAGTGATGGCTCATATCTTG
TTCAACATCAGAGACTCCACAGTGGCAAAAGACCGTATGAATGTCTTGAATGTGGGAAGGCATTCAGGCA
GAGGGCATCCTTGATTTGTCATCAGAGATGTCATACTGGTGAGAAACCTTATGAATGTAATGTTTGTGGG
AAAGCCTTTAGCCATCGTAAATCCCTTACTCTGCATCAGAGAATTCATACAGGAGAGAAACCTTATGAGT
GTAAGGAATGTAGCAAAGCCTTCAGCCAGGTTGCCCATCTTACTCTACATAAGAGAATTCATACTGGAGA
AAGGCCCTATGAGTGTAAAGAATGTGGAAAAGCCTTCAGGCAGAGTGTACATCTTGCTCATCATCAGCGA
ATTCATACCGGAGAGTCATCAGTTATTCTCTCCTCTGCCCTCCCATACCACCAAGTCCTATAGTAATGAA
CTAGTCCGTAACTTGAAAGTATTTCGATTTCTTGGCTTTATATATCTTGTGGAAAGGACGACCACGACAT
CTTGGCACTCGTCGG
