>Addgene plasmid #144049 | TFORF2604 | depositor partial sequence | sequence record 284272 | Barcode
CCACGACATCTTGGCACTCGTCGG
